>Addgene plasmid #143319 | TFORF1806 | addgene full sequence | sequence record 391413 | Addgene NGS Result
TTAATGTAGTCTTATGCAATACTCTTGTAGTCTTGCAACATGGTAACGATGAGTTAGCAACATGCCTTAC
AAGGAGAGAAAAAGCACCGTGCATGCCGATTGGTGGAAGTAAGGTGGTACGATCGTGCCTTATTAGGAAG
GCAACAGACGGGTCTGACATGGATTGGACGAACCACTGAATTGCCGCATTGCAGAGATATTGTATTTAAG
TGCCTAGCTCGATACATAAACGGGTCTCTCTGGTTAGACCAGATCTGAGCCTGGGAGCTCTCTGGCTAAC
TAGGGAACCCACTGCTTAAGCCTCAATAAAGCTTGCCTTGAGTGCTTCAAGTAGTGTGTGCCCGTCTGTT
GTGTGACTCTGGTAACTAGAGATCCCTCAGACCCTTTTAGTCAGTGTGGAAAATCTCTAGCAGTGGCGCC
CGAACAGGGACTTGAAAGCGAAAGGGAAACCAGAGGAGCTCTCTCGACGCAGGACTCGGCTTGCTGAAGC
GCGCACGGCAAGAGGCGAGGGGCGGCGACTGGTGAGTACGCCAAAAATTTTGACTAGCGGAGGCTAGAAG
GAGAGAGATGGGTGCGAGAGCGTCAGTATTAAGCGGGGGAGAATTAGATCGCGATGGGAAAAAATTCGGT
TAAGGCCAGGGGGAAAGAAAAAATATAAATTAAAACATATAGTATGGGCAAGCAGGGAGCTAGAACGATT
CGCAGTTAATCCTGGCCTGTTAGAAACATCAGAAGGCTGTAGACAAATACTGGGACAGCTACAACCATCC
CTTCAGACAGGATCAGAAGAACTTAGATCATTATATAATACAGTAGCAACCCTCTATTGTGTGCATCAAA
GGATAGAGATAAAAGACACCAAGGAAGCTTTAGACAAGATAGAGGAAGAGCAAAACAAAAGTAAGACCAC
CGCACAGCAAGCGGCCGCTGATCTTCAGACCTGGAGGAGGAGATATGAGGGACAATTGGAGAAGTGAATT
ATATAAATATAAAGTAGTAAAAATTGAACCATTAGGAGTAGCACCCACCAAGGCAAAGAGAAGAGTGGTG
CAGAGAGAAAAAAGAGCAGTGGGAATAGGAGCTTTGTTCCTTGGGTTCTTGGGAGCAGCAGGAAGCACTA
TGGGCGCAGCGTCAATGACGCTGACGGTACAGGCCAGACAATTATTGTCTGGTATAGTGCAGCAGCAGAA
CAATTTGCTGAGGGCTATTGAGGCGCAACAGCATCTGTTGCAACTCACAGTCTGGGGCATCAAGCAGCTC
CAGGCAAGAATCCTGGCTGTGGAAAGATACCTAAAGGATCAACAGCTCCTGGGGATTTGGGGTTGCTCTG
GAAAACTCATTTGCACCACTGCTGTGCCTTGGAATGCTAGTTGGAGTAATAAATCTCTGGAACAGATTTG
GAATCACACGACCTGGATGGAGTGGGACAGAGAAATTAACAATTACACAAGCTTAATACACTCCTTAATT
GAAGAATCGCAAAACCAGCAAGAAAAGAATGAACAAGAATTATTGGAATTAGATAAATGGGCAAGTTTGT
GGAATTGGTTTAACATAACAAATTGGCTGTGGTATATAAAATTATTCATAATGATAGTAGGAGGCTTGGT
AGGTTTAAGAATAGTTTTTGCTGTACTTTCTATAGTGAATAGAGTTAGGCAGGGATATTCACCATTATCG
TTTCAGACCCACCTCCCAACCCCGAGGGGACCCATGCATTGCATCTCAATTAGTCAGCAACCAGGTGTGG
AAAGTCCCCAGGCTCCCCAGCAGGCAGAAGTATGCAAAGCATGCGTCTCAATTAGTCAGCAACCATAGTC
CCGCCCCTAACTCCGCCCATCCCGCCCCTAACTCCGCCCAGTTCCGCCCATTCTCCGCCCCATGGCTGAC
TAATTTTTTTTATTTATGCAGAGGCCGAGGCCGCCTCGGCCTCTGAGCTATTCCAGAAGTAGTGAGGAGG
CTTTTTTGGAGGCCTAGGCTTTTGCAAAAAGCTTTCTAGAGGTACCACCGGAGCTTACCATGACCGAGTA
CAAGCCCACGGTGCGCCTCGCCACCCGCGACGACGTCCCCAGGGCCGTACGCACCCTCGCCGCCGCGTTC
GCCGACTACCCCGCCACGCGCCACACCGTCGATCCGGACCGCCACATCGAGCGGGTCACCGAGCTGCAAG
AACTCTTCCTCACGCGCGTCGGGCTCGACATCGGCAAGGTGTGGGTCGCGGACGACGGCGCCGCCGTGGC
GGTCTGGACCACGCCGGAGAGCGTCGAAGCGGGGGCGGTGTTCGCCGAGATCGGCCCGCGCATGGCCGAG
TTGAGCGGTTCCCGGCTGGCCGCGCAGCAACAGATGGAAGGCCTCCTGGCGCCGCACCGGCCCAAGGAGC
CCGCGTGGTTCCTGGCCACCGTCGGCGTCTCGCCCGACCACCAGGGCAAGGGTCTGGGCAGCGCCGTCGT
GCTCCCCGGAGTGGAGGCGGCCGAGCGCGCCGGGGTGCCCGCCTTCCTGGAGACCTCCGCGCCCCGCAAC
CTCCCCTTCTACGAGCGGCTCGGCTTCACCGTCACCGCCGACGTCGAGGTGCCCGAAGGACCGCGCACCT
GGTGCATGACCCGCAAGCCCGGTGCCAGTTAACGAATTCTAGATCTTGAGACAAATGGCAGTATTCATCC
ACAATTTTAAAAGAAAAGGGGGGATTGGGGGGTACAGTGCAGGGGAAAGAATAGTAGACATAATAGCAAC
AGACATACAAACTAAAGAATTACAAAAACAAATTACAAAAATTCAAAATTTTCGGGTTTATTACAGGGAC
AGCAGAGATCCACTTTGGCGCCGGCTCGAGGCCTGCAGGTGCAAAGATGGATAAAGTTTTAAACAGAGAG
GAATCTTTGCAGCTAATGGACCTTCTAGGTCTTGAAAGGAGTGGGAATTGGCTCCGGTGCCCGTCAGTGG
GCAGAGCGCACATCGCCCACAGTCCCCGAGAAGTTGGGGGGAGGGGTCGGCAATTGAACCGGTGCCTAGA
GAAGGTGGCGCGGGGTAAACTGGGAAAGTGATGTCGTGTACTGGCTCCGCCTTTTTCCCGAGGGTGGGGG
AGAACCGTATATAAGTGCAGTAGTCGCCGTGAACGTTCTTTTTCGCAACGGGTTTGCCGCCAGAACACAG
GTAAGTGCCGTGTGTGGTTCCCGCGGGCCTGGCCTCTTTACGGGTTATGGCCCTTGCGTGCCTTGAATTA
CTTCCACCTGGCTGCAGTACGTGATTCTTGATCCCGAGCTTCGGGTTGGAAGTGGGTGGGAGAGTTCGAG
GCCTTGCGCTTAAGGAGCCCCTTCGCCTCGTGCTTGAGTTGAGGCCTGGCCTGGGCGCTGGGGCCGCCGC
GTGCGAATCTGGTGGCACCTTCGCGCCTGTCTCGCTGCTTTCGATAAGTCTCTAGCCATTTAAAATTTTT
GATGACCTGCTGCGACGCTTTTTTTCTGGCAAGATAGTCTTGTAAATGCGGGCCAAGATCTGCACACTGG
TATTTCGGTTTTTGGGGCCGCGGGCGGCGACGGGGCCCGTGCGTCCCAGCGCACATGTTCGGCGAGGCGG
GGCCTGCGAGCGCGGCCACCGAGAATCGGACGGGGGTAGTCTCAAGCTGGCCGGCCTGCTCTGGTGCCTG
GCCTCGCGCCGCCGTGTATCGCCCCGCCCTGGGCGGCAAGGCTGGCCCGGTCGGCACCAGTTGCGTGAGC
GGAAAGATGGCCGCTTCCCGGCCCTGCTGCAGGGAGCTCAAAATGGAGGACGCGGCGCTCGGGAGAGCGG
GCGGGTGAGTCACCCACACAAAGGAAAAGGGCCTTTCCGTCCTCAGCCGTCGCTTCATGTGACTCCACGG
AGTACCGGGCGCCGTCCAGGCACCTCGATTAGTTCTCGAGCTTTTGGAGTACGTCGTCTTTAGGTTGGGG
GGAGGGGTTTTATGCGATGGAGTTTCCCCACACTGAGTGGGTGGAGACTGAAGTTAGGCCAGCTTGGCAC
TTGATGTAATTCTCCTTGGAATTTGCCCTTTTTGAGTTTGGATCTTGGTTCATTCTCAAGCCTCAGACAG
TGGTTCAAAGTTTTTTTCTTCCATTTCAGGTGTCGTGAGGCTAGCACCGCCACCATGAGTGAAAGGAGAA
GATCTGCAGTCGCCCTGAGCTCGCGAGCACATGCCTTCTCCGTTGAAGCCTTGATCGGCTCAAATAAAAA
ACGGAAACTGCGAGACTGGGAGGAGAAGGGGCTGGACCTGTCTATGGAGGCGCTGAGCCCCGCGGGCCCA
CTCGGAGACACGGAGGACGCGGCGGCACACGGCCTGGAGCCTCACCCGGATTCTGAGCAGAGCACTGGTT
CAGATTCTGAGGTCCTCACTGAGCGGACTTCCTGCTCCTTCAGTACTCACACTGACCTGGCCTCTGGTGC
TGCAGGCCCTGTGCCTGCTGCCATGTCTTCCATGGAGGAGATTCAGGTGGAGCTGCAATGTGCTGACCTC
TGGAAGCGGTTCCATGATATTGGAACTGAAATGATCATCACCAAAGCAGGCAGGAGGATGTTTCCTGCCA
TGAGAGTGAAAATCACTGGCCTAGATCCACATCAGCAGTACTACATAGCAATGGACATTGTGCCTGTGGA
CAATAAAAGATACAGATATGTGTATCATAGCTCCAAGTGGATGGTGGCTGGCAATGCTGATTCCCCTGTG
CCCCCAAGAGTTTATATACACCCTGATTCTCTAGCTTCTGGAGACACCTGGATGAGACAGGTGGTCAGTT
TTGACAAACTCAAGCTTACCAACAATGAGTTGGATGATCAAGGACATATCATTCTGCACTCTATGCACAA
ATACCAGCCTCGAGTTCATGTGATTCGCAAAGACTTCAGCAGTGACCTTTCACCCACTAAGCCTGTTCCT
GTTGGGGATGGGGTGAAAACGTTCAACTTTCCTGAGACTGTGTTCACCACAGTTACGGCCTATCAGAATC
AGCAGATTACCAGATTAAAAATTGACCGAAACCCTTTTGCTAAAGGATTCAGAGATTCTGGGAGAAACAG
AACTGGACTTGAAGCCATCATGGAGACATATGCATTCTGGAGACCTCCTGTGCGCACACTCACCTTCGAA
GACTTCACCACCATGCAGAAGCAGCAAGGAGGCAGCACAGGCACTTCCCCAACCACCTCCAGCACTGGGA
CACCATCCCCTTCGGCTTCTTCTCATCTTTTATCTCCATCCTGTTCTCCTCCAACTTTTCATCTGGCCCC
CAACACTTTCAATGTGGGCTGCCGAGAAAGCCAGCTGTGTAATCTAAACCTCTCTGATTATCCACCATGT
GCCCGAAGCAACATGGCTGCCTTGCAGAGCTACCCAGGGCTGAGTGACAGTGGCTACAACAGGCTTCAGA
GTGGCACCACTTCAGCCACTCAGCCCTCTGAAACCTTCATGCCTCAGAGGACTCCATCCCTGATCTCAGG
AATACCAACTCCTCCCTCGTTGCCTGGCAACAGCAAGATGGAAGCCTACGGTGGCCAGCTGGGGTCCTTT
CCCACTTCCCAGTTTCAGTATGTCATGCAGGCAGGCAATGCTGCCTCCAGCTCCTCATCACCACACATGT
TCGGGGGCAGCCACATGCAGCAGAGCTCCTACAATGCCTTCTCCCTTCACAACCCTTACAACCTGTATGG
ATACAATTTCCCCACTTCCCCTAGGCTAGCTGCAAGCCCGGAAAAACTGAGCGCCTCTCAAAGCACTTTA
CTCTGTTCTTCTCCTTCCAACGGGGCCTTTGGAGAGAGGCAGTACCTGCCGTCAGGGATGGAGCACAGCA
TGCACATGATTAGCCCTTCACCCAATAACCAACAGGCAACCAACACTTGTGATGGCCGGCAGTATGGGGC
AGTTCCAGGCTCCTCCTCCCAGATGTCCGTGCACATGGTTTAGTAATGAACTAGTCCGTAACTTGAAAGT
ATTTCGATTTCTTGGCTTTATATATCTTGTGGAAAGGACGAACGGAGACCTACACTGGGTAGACTACGCG
TTAAGTCGACAATCAACCTCTGGATTACAAAATTTGTGAAAGATTGACTGGTATTCTTAACTATGTTGCT
CCTTTTACGCTATGTGGATACGCTGCTTTAATGCCTTTGTATCATGCTATTGCTTCCCGTATGGCTTTCA
TTTTCTCCTCCTTGTATAAATCCTGGTTGCTGTCTCTTTATGAGGAGTTGTGGCCCGTTGTCAGGCAACG
TGGCGTGGTGTGCACTGTGTTTGCTGACGCAACCCCCACTGGTTGGGGCATTGCCACCACCTGTCAGCTC
CTTTCCGGGACTTTCGCTTTCCCCCTCCCTATTGCCACGGCGGAACTCATCGCCGCCTGCCTTGCCCGCT
GCTGGACAGGGGCTCGGCTGTTGGGCACTGACAATTCCGTGGTGTTGTCGGGGAAATCATCGTCCTTTCC
TTGGCTGCTCGCCTGTGTTGCCACCTGGATTCTGCGCGGGACGTCCTTCTGCTACGTCCCTTCGGCCCTC
AATCCAGCGGACCTTCCTTCCCGCGGCCTGCTGCCGGCTCTGCGGCCTCTTCCGCGTCTTCGCCTTCGCC
CTCAGACGAGTCGGATCTCCCTTTGGGCCGCCTCCCCGCGTCGACTTTAAGACCAATGACTTACAAGGCA
GCTGTAGATCTTAGCCACTTTTTAAAAGAAAAGGGGGGACTGGAAGGGCTAATTCACTCCCAACGAAGAC
AAGATCTGCTTTTTGCTTGTACTGGGTCTCTCTGGTTAGACCAGATCTGAGCCTGGGAGCTCTCTGGCTA
ACTAGGGAACCCACTGCTTAAGCCTCAATAAAGCTTGCCTTGAGTGCTTCAAGTAGTGTGTGCCCGTCTG
TTGTGTGACTCTGGTAACTAGAGATCCCTCAGACCCTTTTAGTCAGTGTGGAAAATCTCTAGCAGTACGT
ATAGTAGTTCATGTCATCTTATTATTCAGTATTTATAACTTGCAAAGAAATGAATATCAGAGAGTGAGAG
GAACTTGTTTATTGCAGCTTATAATGGTTACAAATAAAGCAATAGCATCACAAATTTCACAAATAAAGCA
TTTTTTTCACTGCATTCTAGTTGTGGTTTGTCCAAACTCATCAATGTATCTTATCATGTCTGGCTCTAGC
TATCCCGCCCCTAACTCCGCCCATCCCGCCCCTAACTCCGCCCAGTTCCGCCCATTCTCCGCCCCATGGC
TGACTAATTTTTTTTATTTATGCAGAGGCCGAGGCCGCCTCGGCCTCTGAGCTATTCCAGAAGTAGTGAG
GAGGCTTTTTTGGAGGCCTAGGGACGTACCCAATTCGCCCTATAGTGAGTCGTATTACGCGCGCTCACTG
GCCGTCGTTTTACAACGTCGTGACTGGGAAAACCCTGGCGTTACCCAACTTAATCGCCTTGCAGCACATC
CCCCTTTCGCCAGCTGGCGTAATAGCGAAGAGGCCCGCACCGATCGCCCTTCCCAACAGTTGCGCAGCCT
GAATGGCGAATGGG
[124 nt withheld, positions 7505-7628]
C
[91 nt withheld, positions 7630-7720]
A
[49 nt withheld, positions 7722-7770]
CCTTTGACGTTGGAGTCCACGTTCTTT
[37 nt withheld, positions 7798-7834]
ACCCTATCTCGGTCTATTCTTTTGATTTATAAGGGATTTTGCCGATTTCGGCCTATTGGTTAAAAAATGA
GCTGATTTAACAAAAATTTAACGCGAATTTTAACAAAATATTAACGCTTACAATTTAGGTGGCACTTTTC
GGGGAAATGTGCGCGGAACCCCTATTTGTTTATTTTTCTAAATACATTCAAATATGTATCCGCTCATGAG
ACAATAACCCTGATAAATGCTTCAATAATATTGAAAAAGGAAGAGTATGAGTATTCAACATTTCCGTGTC
GCCCTTATTCCCTTTTTTGCGGCATTTTGCCTTCCTGTTTTTGCTCACCCAGAAACGCTGGTGAAAGTAA
AAGATGCTGAAGATCAGTTGGGTGCACGAGTGGGTTACATCGAACTGGATCTCAACAGCGGTAAGATCCT
TGAGAGTTTTCGCCCCGAAGAACGTTTTCCAATGATGAGCACTTTTAAAGTTCTGCTATGTGGCGCGGTA
TTATCCCGTATTGACGCCGGGCAAGAGCAACTCGGTCGCCGCATACACTATTCTCAGAATGACTTGGTTG
AGTACTCACCAGTCACAGAAAAGCATCTTACGGATGGCATGACAGTAAGAGAATTATGCAGTGCTGCCAT
AACCATGAGTGATAACACTGCGGCCAACTTACTTCTGACAACGATCGGAGGACCGAAGGAGCTAACCGCT
TTTTTGCACAACATGGGGGATCATGTAACTCGCCTTGATCGTTGGGAACCGGAGCTGAATGAAGCCATAC
CAAACGACGAGCGTGACACCACGATGCCTGTAGCAATGGCAACAACGTTGCGCAAACTATTAACTGGCGA
ACTACTTACTCTAGCTTCCCGGCAACAATTAATAGACTGGATGGAGGCGGATAAAGTTGCAGGACCACTT
CTGCGCTCGGCCCTTCCGGCTGGCTGGTTTATTGCTGATAAATCTGGAGCCGGTGAGCGTGGGTCTCGCG
GTATCATTGCAGCACTGGGGCCAGATGGTAAGCCCTCCCGTATCGTAGTTATCTACACGACGGGGAGTCA
GGCAACTATGGATGAACGAAATAGACAGATCGCTGAGATAGGTGCCTCACTGATTAAGCATTGGTAACTG
TCAGACCAAGTTTACTCATATATACTTTAGATTGATTTAAAACTTCATTTTTAATTTAAAAGGATCTAGG
TGAAGATCCTTTTTGATAATCTCATGACCAAAATCCCTTAACGTGAGTTTTCGTTCCACTGAGCGTCAGA
CCCCGTAGAAAAGATCAAAGGATCTTCTTGAGATCCTTTTTTTCTGCGCGTAATCTGCTGCTTGCAAACA
AAAAAACCACCGCTACCAGCGGTGGTTTGTTTGCCGGATCAAGAGCTACCAACTCTTTTTCCGAAGGTAA
CTGGCTTCAGCAGAGCGCAGATACCAAATACTGTTCTTCTAGTGTAGCCGTAGTTAGGCCACCACTTCAA
GAACTCTGTAGCACCGCCTACATACCTCGCTCTGCTAATCCTGTTACCAGTGGCTGCTGCCAGTGGCGAT
AAGTCGTGTCTTACCGGGTTGGACTCAAGACGATAGTTACCGGATAAGGCGCAGCGGTCGGGCTGAACGG
GGGGTTCGTGCACACAGCCCAGCTTGGAGCGAACGACCTACACCGAACTGAGATACCTACAGCGTGAGCT
ATGAGAAAGCGCCACGCTTCCCGAAGGGAGAAAGGCGGACAGGTATCCGGTAAGCGGCAGGGTCGGAACA
GGAGAGCGCACGAGGGAGCTTCCAGGGGGAAACGCCTGGTATCTTTATAGTCCTGTCGGGTTTCGCCACC
TCTGACTTGAGCGTCGATTTTTGTGATGCTCGTCAGGGGGGCGGAGCCTATGGAAAAACGCCAGCAACGC
GGCCTTTTTACGGTTCCTGGCCTTTTGCTGGCCTTTTGCTCACATGTTCTTTCCTGCGTTATCCCCTGAT
TCTGTGGATAACCGTATTACCGCCTTTGAGTGAGCTGATACCGCTCGCCGCAGCCGAACGACCGAGCGCA
GCGAGTCAGTGAGCGAGGAAGCGGAAGAGCGCCCAATACGCAAACCGCCTCTCCCCGCGCGTTGGCCGAT
TCATTAATGCAGCTGGCACGACAGGTTTCCCGACTGGAAAGCGGGCAGTGAGCGCAACGCAATTAATGTG
AGTTAGCTCACTCATTAGGCACCCCAGGCTTTACACTTTATGCTTCCGGCTCGTATGTTGTGTGGAATTG
TGAGCGGATAACAATTTCACACAGGAAACAGCTATGACCATGATTACGCCAAGCGCGCAATTAACCCTCA
CTAAAGGGAACAAAAGCTGGAGCTGCAAGC
Features (pLannotate 1.2.2; 31 found; start..end, strand, type, name):
      5..231     +  promoter       RSV promoter: Rous sarcoma virus enhancer/promoter
    232..412     +  LTR            5' LTR (truncated): truncated 5' long terminal repeat (LTR) from HIV-1
    459..584     +  misc_feature   HIV-1 Ψ: packaging signal of human immunodeficiency virus type 1
    568..931     +  CDS            HIV-1 gag (fragment): gag protein from human immunodeficiency virus 1; gag
   1077..1310    +  misc_feature   RRE: The Rev response element (RRE) of HIV-1 allows for Rev-dependent mRNA export from the nucleus to the cytoplasm.
   1687..1713    +  CDS            Rev (fragment): human immunodeficiency virus 1 (HIV-1) Rev protein; rev; enhances nuclear export of unspliced and incompletely spliced viral mRNAs
   1720..1743    +  promoter       SV40 promoter (fragment): SV40 early promoter
   1744..1815    +  promoter       SV40 promoter (fragment): SV40 enhancer and early promoter
   1839..1974    +  rep_origin     SV40 ori: SV40 origin of replication
   2020..2616    +  CDS            PuroR (fragment): puromycin N-acetyltransferase; pac from Streptomyces; confers resistance to puromycin
   2665..2782    +  misc_feature   cPPT/CTS: central polypurine tract and central termination sequence of HIV-1
   2847..2913    +  CDS            small t antigen (fragment): SV40 (simian virus 40) small t antigen
   2920..4098    +  promoter       EF-1α promoter: strong constitutive promoter for human elongation factor EF-1α
   4115..5920    +  CDS            TBX15: TBX15_HUMAN - Also known as TBX14. Experimental evidence at protein level: Swiss-Prot protein existence level 1. Probable transcriptional regulator involved in the development of the skeleton of the limb, vertebral column and head. Acts by controlling the number of mesenchymal precursor cells and chondrocytes (By similarity). From Homo sapiens (Human).
   5936..5989    +  promoter       U6 promoter (fragment): RNA polymerase III promoter for human U6 snRNA
   6031..6619    +  misc_feature   WPRE: woodchuck hepatitis virus posttranscriptional regulatory element
   6670..6689    +  misc_feature   cPPT/CTS (fragment): central polypurine tract and central termination sequence of HIV-1
   6691..6924    +  LTR            3' LTR (ΔU3): self-inactivating 3' long terminal repeat (LTR) from HIV-1
   7002..7123    +  polyA_signal   SV40 poly(A) signal: SV40 polyadenylation signal
   7163..7298    +  rep_origin     SV40 ori: SV40 origin of replication
   7319..7337    -  promoter       T7 promoter: promoter for bacteriophage T7 RNA polymerase
   7345..7500    +  CDS            lacZα (fragment): LacZα fragment of β-galactosidase; lacZ fragment
   7505..7933    +  rep_origin     f1 ori (sequence partly withheld): f1 bacteriophage origin of replication; arrow indicates direction of (+) strand synthesis
   7986..8090    +  promoter       AmpR promoter: bla
   8091..8951    +  CDS            AmpR: β-lactamase; bla; confers resistance to ampicillin, carbenicillin, and related antibiotics
   9122..9710    +  rep_origin     ori: high-copy-number ColE1/pMB1/pBR322/pUC origin of replication
   9893..9985    +  CDS            lacI (fragment): lac repressor; lacI; The lac repressor binds to the lac operator to inhibit transcription in E. coli. This inhibition can be relieved by adding lactose or isopropyl-β-D-thiogalactopyranoside (IPTG).
   9998..10019   +  protein_bind   CAP binding site: CAP binding activates transcription in the presence of cAMP. E. coli catabolite activator protein
  10034..10064   +  promoter       lac promoter: promoter for the E. coli lac operon
  10072..10088   +  protein_bind   lac operator: The lac repressor binds to the lac operator to inhibit transcription in E. coli. This inhibition can be relieved by adding lactose or isopropyl-β-D-thiogalactopyranoside (IPTG). lac repressor encoded by lacI
  10133..10151   +  promoter       T3 promoter: promoter for bacteriophage T3 RNA polymerase
