[The description below was written by a language model from this plasmid's Addgene catalogue record and pLannotate feature annotations shown in this document.]
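Description:
TFORF1806 is a lentiviral mammalian expression plasmid built on the pLX_TRC317 backbone, carrying the human transcription factor TBX15 (also called TBX14) as an overexpression ORF. It belongs to a large barcoded transcription-factor ORF collection in which each clone carries a unique 24-bp barcode, so that individual factors can be identified by sequencing in pooled screens such as directed-differentiation screens. In bacteria the roughly 10.2 kb plasmid is maintained through a high-copy ColE1/pUC-type origin with ampicillin selection (AmpR under its own bla promoter). An f1 origin and remnants of a lac/T7/T3 cloning region are also present in the backbone. The depositor warns that the plasmid may recombine, which is common for LTR-containing vectors.

The viral cassette has a third-generation layout. An RSV promoter drives a truncated HIV-1 5' LTR, followed by the Ψ packaging signal with a partial gag sequence, the RRE for Rev-dependent nuclear export of the genomic RNA, a cPPT/CTS element, and a self-inactivating ΔU3 3' LTR followed by an SV40 poly(A) signal. Within the provirus, an SV40 early promoter/origin region lies upstream of the puromycin N-acetyltransferase gene for selecting transduced cells. The EF-1α promoter separately drives constitutive expression of the TBX15 coding sequence. A WPRE downstream of the ORF enhances transcript stability and expression. The barcode is not annotated in the feature table; the unannotated sequence and short U6-like fragment between the ORF and the WPRE may correspond to it, but the record does not state its position. No epitope tag or fluorescent reporter is annotated.
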