Addgene plasmid #143319: TFORF1806
Purpose: Lentiviral vector for overexpressing transcription factor ORFs with unique 24-bp barcodes. Barcodes facilitate identification of transcription factors in pooled screens.
Depositing lab: Feng Zhang. Depositing organization: Broad Institute. Publication: A transcription factor atlas of directed differentiation. Joung J, Ma S, Tay T, Geiger-Schuller KR, Kirchgatterer PC, Verdine VK, Guo B, Arias-Garcia MA, Allen WE, Singh A, Kuksenko O, Abudayyeh OO, Gootenberg JS, Fu Z, Macrae RK, Buenrostro JD, Regev A, Zhang F. Cell. 2023 Jan 5;186(1):209-229.e26. doi: 10.1016/j.cell.2022.11.026. PubMed 36608654.
Backbone
  Vector backbone: pLX_TRC317
  Backbone manufacturer: Broad Institute Genetic Perturbation Platform
  Backbone size w/o insert (bp): 8264
  Vector type: Mammalian Expression, Lentiviral
  Selectable markers: Puromycin
Growth in bacteria
  Bacterial resistance: Ampicillin, 100 μg/mL
  Growth temperature: 37°C
  Growth strain: NEB Stable
  Copy number: High Copy
Gene/Insert
  Gene/Insert name: TBX15
  Species: H. sapiens (human)
  Insert size (bp): 1910
  Entrez Gene: TBX15 (a.k.a. TBX14)
  Promoter: EF1a
  Cloning method: Unknown
  Sequencing primers: 5′ GGGTGGAGACTGAAGTTAGGCCAG; 3′ CACATAGCGTAAAAGGAGCAACATAG
Terms and licenses: Academic/Nonprofit Terms; Industry Terms: Not Available to Industry
Depositor comments: XM_005271162,ENST00000369429 . The transcription factor ORF portion of this plasmid was synthesized by Genewiz. Please test multiple small colonies in case of plasmid recombination. To make this collection available in a timely manner, a portion of this collection was not fully sequenced by Addgene. If an Addgene verified full plasmid sequence is not available, please contact us prior to placing an order to request the full sequence.
How to cite: TFORF1806 was a gift from Feng Zhang (Addgene plasmid # 143319 ; http://n2t.net/addgene:143319 ; RRID:Addgene_143319)
