>Addgene plasmid #143319 | TFORF1806 | depositor partial sequence | sequence record 282095 | Insert
ACCGCCACCATGAGTGAAAGGAGAAGATCTGCAGTCGCCCTGAGCTCGCGAGCACATGCCTTCTCCGTTG
AAGCCTTGATCGGCTCAAATAAAAAACGGAAACTGCGAGACTGGGAGGAGAAGGGGCTGGACCTGTCTAT
GGAGGCGCTGAGCCCCGCGGGCCCACTCGGAGACACGGAGGACGCGGCGGCACACGGCCTGGAGCCTCAC
CCGGATTCTGAGCAGAGCACTGGTTCAGATTCTGAGGTCCTCACTGAGCGGACTTCCTGCTCCTTCAGTA
CTCACACTGACCTGGCCTCTGGTGCTGCAGGCCCTGTGCCTGCTGCCATGTCTTCCATGGAGGAGATTCA
GGTGGAGCTGCAATGTGCTGACCTCTGGAAGCGGTTCCATGATATTGGAACTGAAATGATCATCACCAAA
GCAGGCAGGAGGATGTTTCCTGCCATGAGAGTGAAAATCACTGGCCTAGATCCACATCAGCAGTACTACA
TAGCAATGGACATTGTGCCTGTGGACAATAAAAGATACAGATATGTGTATCATAGCTCCAAGTGGATGGT
GGCTGGCAATGCTGATTCCCCTGTGCCCCCAAGAGTTTATATACACCCTGATTCTCTAGCTTCTGGAGAC
ACCTGGATGAGACAGGTGGTCAGTTTTGACAAACTCAAGCTTACCAACAATGAGTTGGATGATCAAGGAC
ATATCATTCTGCACTCTATGCACAAATACCAGCCTCGAGTTCATGTGATTCGCAAAGACTTCAGCAGTGA
CCTTTCACCCACTAAGCCTGTTCCTGTTGGGGATGGGGTGAAAACGTTCAACTTTCCTGAGACTGTGTTC
ACCACAGTTACGGCCTATCAGAATCAGCAGATTACCAGATTAAAAATTGACCGAAACCCTTTTGCTAAAG
GATTCAGAGATTCTGGGAGAAACAGAACTGGACTTGAAGCCATCATGGAGACATATGCATTCTGGAGACC
TCCTGTGCGCACACTCACCTTCGAAGACTTCACCACCATGCAGAAGCAGCAAGGAGGCAGCACAGGCACT
TCCCCAACCACCTCCAGCACTGGGACACCATCCCCTTCGGCTTCTTCTCATCTTTTATCTCCATCCTGTT
CTCCTCCAACTTTTCATCTGGCCCCCAACACTTTCAATGTGGGCTGCCGAGAAAGCCAGCTGTGTAATCT
AAACCTCTCTGATTATCCACCATGTGCCCGAAGCAACATGGCTGCCTTGCAGAGCTACCCAGGGCTGAGT
GACAGTGGCTACAACAGGCTTCAGAGTGGCACCACTTCAGCCACTCAGCCCTCTGAAACCTTCATGCCTC
AGAGGACTCCATCCCTGATCTCAGGAATACCAACTCCTCCCTCGTTGCCTGGCAACAGCAAGATGGAAGC
CTACGGTGGCCAGCTGGGGTCCTTTCCCACTTCCCAGTTTCAGTATGTCATGCAGGCAGGCAATGCTGCC
TCCAGCTCCTCATCACCACACATGTTCGGGGGCAGCCACATGCAGCAGAGCTCCTACAATGCCTTCTCCC
TTCACAACCCTTACAACCTGTATGGATACAATTTCCCCACTTCCCCTAGGCTAGCTGCAAGCCCGGAAAA
ACTGAGCGCCTCTCAAAGCACTTTACTCTGTTCTTCTCCTTCCAACGGGGCCTTTGGAGAGAGGCAGTAC
CTGCCGTCAGGGATGGAGCACAGCATGCACATGATTAGCCCTTCACCCAATAACCAACAGGCAACCAACA
CTTGTGATGGCCGGCAGTATGGGGCAGTTCCAGGCTCCTCCTCCCAGATGTCCGTGCACATGGTTTAGTA
ATGAACTAGTCCGTAACTTGAAAGTATTTCGATTTCTTGGCTTTATATATCTTGTGGAAAGGACGAACGG
AGACCTACACTGGGTAGACT
