>Addgene plasmid #143319 | TFORF1806 | depositor partial sequence | sequence record 282096 | Barcode
ACGGAGACCTACACTGGGTAGACT
